Addgene plasmid #132129: pDONR221_SLC39A12
Purpose: Gateway entry clone with codon-optimized ORF sequence for subcloning into custom expression vectors
Depositing lab: RESOLUTE Consortium & Giulio Superti-Furga. Depositing organization: CeMM Research Center for Molecular Medicine. Publication: The RESOLUTE consortium: unlocking SLC transporters for drug discovery. Superti-Furga G, Lackner D, Wiedmer T, Ingles-Prieto A, Barbosa B, Girardi E, Goldmann U, Gurtl B, Klavins K, Klimek C, Lindinger S, Lineiro-Retes E, Muller AC, Onstein S, Redinger G, Reil D, Sedlyarov V, Wolf G, Crawford M, Everley R, ... Steppan CM. Nat Rev Drug Discov. 2020 Jul;19(7):429-430. doi: 10.1038/d41573-020-00056-6. PubMed 32265506.
Backbone
  Vector backbone: pDONR221
  Backbone manufacturer: Thermo Fisher Scientific
  Backbone size w/o insert (bp): 2550
  Vector type: Mammalian Expression
Growth in bacteria
  Bacterial resistance: Kanamycin, 50 μg/mL
  Growth temperature: 37°C
  Growth strain: Stbl3
  Copy number: High Copy
Gene/Insert
  Gene/Insert name: SLC39A12 (alt name: FLJ30499)
  Species: H. sapiens (human)
  Insert size (bp): 2073
  Entrez Gene: SLC39A12 (a.k.a. LZT-Hs8, ZIP-12, bA570F3.1)
  Cloning method: Gateway Cloning
  Sequencing primers: 5′ M13-fwd; 3′ M13-rev
Terms and licenses: Academic/Nonprofit Terms; Industry Terms
Depositor comments: For more information on the full Resolute plasmid collection, please see www.addgene.org/depositor-collections/re-solute/. Please provide your feedback on this plasmid to the RESOLUTE consortium by filling out their RESOLUTE repository feedback form: https://forms.office.com/Pages/ResponsePage.aspx?id=0e05yklzmkS7rjFGQL4N7z4feCLQvEJAmVcOCM_u885UN1JJRko0Ukg4TVQwNTZLOUxPQVJWT1NHUCQlQCN0PWcu
How to cite: pDONR221_SLC39A12 was a gift from RESOLUTE Consortium & Giulio Superti-Furga (Addgene plasmid # 132129 ; http://n2t.net/addgene:132129 ; RRID:Addgene_132129)
