[The description below was written by a language model from this plasmid's Addgene catalogue record and pLannotate feature annotations shown in this document.]
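Description:
pDONR221_SLC39A12 is a Gateway entry clone built on the pDONR221 backbone, carrying a codon-optimized open reading frame for human SLC39A12 (also known as ZIP12, LZT-Hs8 or FLJ30499), a member of the SLC39/ZIP family annotated as a putative zinc-influx transporter. The sequenced plasmid is about 4.6 kb, with the 2,073 bp ORF making up close to half of it. It is maintained in E. coli as a high-copy plasmid through a ColE1/pUC-type origin of replication and is selected with kanamycin via an aminoglycoside phosphotransferase (KanR) gene.

The ORF sits directly between attL1 and attL2 sites, the recombination sites left after a BP reaction into the donor vector. These allow directional, in-frame transfer of the coding sequence into any attR-containing destination vector through an LR Clonase reaction. Although the catalogue lists the vector type as mammalian expression, the feature table shows no eukaryotic promoter, polyadenylation signal, tag or reporter around the insert, so expression depends on the regulatory elements and any fusion tags supplied by the chosen destination vector. Upstream of attL1 lie the rrnB T1 and T2 transcription terminators, which shield the cassette from read-through transcription in bacteria, and a T7 promoter lies just beyond attL2 in reverse orientation. Short lacI and lacZα fragments are backbone remnants with no functional role, and M13 forward and reverse priming sites flank the insert for sequence verification.

The plasmid belongs to a consortium collection of solute carrier (SLC) transporter clones and serves as a source for subcloning SLC39A12 into custom expression vectors for transporter studies.
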