Features (pLannotate 1.2.2; 10 found; start..end, strand, type, name):
    121..213     +  CDS            lacI (fragment): lac repressor; lacI; The lac repressor binds to the lac operator to inhibit transcription in E. coli. This inhibition can be relieved by adding lactose or isopropyl-β-D-thiogalactopyranoside (IPTG).
    268..295     -  terminator     rrnB T2 terminator: transcription terminator T2 from the E. coli rrnB gene
    427..470     +  terminator     rrnB T1 terminator: Escherichia coli rrnB; transcription terminator T1 from the E. coli rrnB gene
    517..553     -  CDS            lacZα (fragment): LacZα fragment of β-galactosidase; lacZ fragment
    569..668     +  protein_bind   attL1: mutant version of attL; recombination site for the Gateway® LR reaction LR Clonase™
    674..2746    +  CDS            SLC39A12: S39AC_HUMAN - Also known as ZIP12. Experimental evidence at transcript level: Swiss-Prot protein existence level 2. Acts as a zinc-influx transporter (Potential). May be partly involved in the outbreak of schizophrenia. From Homo sapiens (Human).
   2748..2847    -  protein_bind   attL2: mutant version of attL; recombination site for the Gateway® LR reaction LR Clonase™
   2865..2883    -  promoter       T7 promoter: promoter for bacteriophage T7 RNA polymerase
   3017..3826    +  CDS            KanR: aminoglycoside phosphotransferase; aph(3')-Ia; confers resistance to kanamycin in bacteria or G418 (Geneticin®) in eukaryotes
   3973..4561    +  rep_origin     ori: high-copy-number ColE1/pMB1/pBR322/pUC origin of replication
>Addgene plasmid #132129 | pDONR221_SLC39A12 | addgene full sequence | sequence record 265777 | Addgene NGS Result
CTTTCCTGCGTTATCCCCTGATTCTGTGGATAACCGTATTACCGCCTTTGAGTGAGCTGATACCGCTCGC
CGCAGCCGAACGACCGAGCGCAGCGAGTCAGTGAGCGAGGAAGCGGAAGAGCGCCCAATACGCAAACCGC
CTCTCCCCGCGCGTTGGCCGATTCATTAATGCAGCTGGCACGACAGGTTTCCCGACTGGAAAGCGGGCAG
TGAGCGCAACGCAATTAATACGCGTACCGCTAGCCAGGAAGAGTTTGTAGAAACGCAAAAAGGCCATCCG
TCAGGATGGCCTTCTGCTTAGTTTGATGCCTGGCAGTTTATGGCGGGCGTCCTGCCCGCCACCCTCCGGG
CCGTTGCTTCACAACGTTCAAATCCGCTCCCGGCGGATTTGTCCTACTCAGGAGAGCGTTCACCGACAAA
CAACAGATAAAACGAAAGGCCCAGTCTTCCGACTGAGCCTTTCGTTTTATTTGATGCCTGGCAGTTCCCT
ACTCTCGCGTTAACGCTAGCATGGATGTTTTCCCAGTCACGACGTTGTAAAACGACGGCCAGTCTTAAGC
TCGGGCCCCAAATAATGATTTTATTTTGACTGATAGTGACCTGTTCGTTGCAACACATTGATGAGCAATG
CTTTTTTATAATGCCAACTTTGTACAAAAAAGCAGGCTCCACCATGTGCTTCCGCACCAAGCTGAGCGTG
TCCTGGGTGCCTCTGTTCCTGCTGCTGTCTCGGGTGTTTAGCACAGAGACCGACAAGCCATCTGCCCAGG
ATTCTCGCAGCAGGGGAAGCTCCGGACAGCCTGCAGACCTGCTGCAGGTGCTGAGCGCCGGCGATCACCC
ACCTCACAACCACTCCCGCTCTCTGATCAAGACCCTGCTGGAGAAGACAGGCTGCCCTCGGAGAAGGAAC
GGCATGCAGGGCGACTGCAACCTGTGCTTCGAGCCAGATGCACTGCTGCTGATCGCAGGAGGCAATTTTG
AGGACCAGCTGAGGGAGGAGGTGGTGCAGCGGGTGTCCCTGCTGCTGCTGTACTATATCATCCACCAGGA
GGAGATCTGTTCTAGCAAGCTGAACATGTCTAATAAGGAGTACAAGTTCTATCTGCACTCTCTGCTGAGC
CTGAGACAGGACGAGGATTCCTCTTTTCTGAGCCAGAACGAGACCGAGGACATCCTGGCCTTCACCAGGC
AGTACTTTGATACAAGCCAGTCCCAGTGCATGGAGACAAAGACCCTGCAGAAGAAGAGCGGAATCGTGAG
CTCCGAGGGAGCAAACGAGTCCACCCTGCCACAGCTGGCCGCCATGATCATCACACTGTCCCTGCAGGGC
GTGTGCCTGGGACAGGGAAATCTGCCTTCTCCAGACTACTTCACCGAGTATATCTTTTCTAGCCTGAACA
GAACAAATACCCTGAGGCTGAGCGAGCTGGATCAGCTGCTGAACACACTGTGGACCAGATCCACATGCAT
CAAGAATGAGAAGATCCACCAGTTCCAGAGGAAGCAGAACAATATCATCACCCACGACCAGGATTACAGC
AATTTTTCCTCTAGCATGGAGAAGGAGTCTGAGGACGGCCCCGTGAGCTGGGATCAGACATGTTTCTCCG
CCAGACAGCTGGTGGAGATCTTTCTGCAGAAGGGCCTGTCCCTGATCTCTAAGGAGGACTTCAAGCAGAT
GAGCCCAGGCATCATCCAGCAGCTGCTGTCTTGCAGCTGTCACCTGCCCAAGGATCAGCAGGCCAAGCTG
CCACCCACCACACTGGAGAAGTACGGCTATTCTACCGTGGCCGTGACCCTGCTGACACTGGGCAGCATGC
TGGGCACAGCCCTGGTGCTGTTCCACTCCTGCGAGGAGAACTATAGGCTGATCCTGCAGCTGTTTGTGGG
ACTGGCAGTGGGCACCCTGAGCGGCGACGCACTGCTGCACCTGATCCCTCAGGTGCTGGGACTGCACAAG
CAGGAGGCACCAGAGTTCGGCCACTTTCACGAGTCCAAGGGCCACATCTGGAAGCTGATGGGCCTGATCG
GCGGCATCCACGGCTTCTTTCTGATCGAGAAGTGTTTCATCCTGCTGGTGTCCCCCAACGATAAGCAGGG
CCTGTCTCTGGTGAATGGACACGTGGGACACTCCCACCACCTGGCCCTGAATAGCGAGCTGTCCGACCAG
GCAGGAAGGGGCAAGTCCGCCTCTACCATCCAGCTGAAGTCCCCCGAGGATTCTCAGGCCGCCGAGATGC
CTATCGGCAGCATGACAGCCTCCAACCGGAAGTGCAAGGCCATCTCTCTGCTGGCCATCATGATCCTGGT
GGGCGACAGCCTGCACAATTTCGCAGATGGACTGGCAATCGGAGCAGCCTTTTCCTCTAGCTCCGAGAGC
GGCGTGACCACAACCATCGCCATCCTGTGCCACGAGATCCCCCACGAGATGGGCGACTTTGCCGTGCTGC
TGTCTAGCGGCCTGTCCATGAAGACCGCCATCCTGATGAACTTCATCTCCTCTCTGACAGCCTTTATGGG
CCTGTACATCGGACTGAGCGTGTCCGCCGACCCTTGCGTGCAGGATTGGATCTTCACAGTGACCGCCGGC
ATGTTTCTGTATCTGAGCCTGGTGGAGATGCTGCCAGAGATGACCCACGTGCAGACACAGCGGCCCTGGA
TGATGTTCCTGCTGCAGAACTTTGGCCTGATCCTGGGATGGCTGTCCCTGCTGCTGCTGGCCATCTATGA
GCAGAATATCAAGATCGACCCAGCTTTCTTGTACAAAGTTGGCATTATAAGAAAGCATTGCTTATCAATT
TGTTGCAACGAACAGGTCACTATCAGTCAAAATAAAATCATTATTTGCCATCCAGCTGATATCCCCTATA
GTGAGTCGTATTACATGGTCATAGCTGTTTCCTGGCAGCTCTGGCCCGTGTCTCAAAATCTCTGATGTTA
CATTGCACAAGATAAAAATATATCATCATGAACAATAAAACTGTCTGCTTACATAAACAGTAATACAAGG
GGTGTTATGAGCCATATTCAACGGGAAACGTCGAGGCCGCGATTAAATTCCAACATGGATGCTGATTTAT
ATGGGTATAAATGGGCTCGCGATAATGTCGGGCAATCAGGTGCGACAATCTATCGCTTGTATGGGAAGCC
CGATGCGCCAGAGTTGTTTCTGAAACATGGCAAAGGTAGCGTTGCCAATGATGTTACAGATGAGATGGTC
AGACTAAACTGGCTGACGGAATTTATGCCTCTTCCGACCATCAAGCATTTTATCCGTACTCCTGATGATG
CATGGTTACTCACCACTGCGATCCCCGGAAAAACAGCATTCCAGGTATTAGAAGAATATCCTGATTCAGG
TGAAAATATTGTTGATGCGCTGGCAGTGTTCCTGCGCCGGTTGCATTCGATTCCTGTTTGTAATTGTCCT
TTTAACAGCGATCGCGTATTTCGTCTCGCTCAGGCGCAATCACGAATGAATAACGGTTTGGTTGATGCGA
GTGATTTTGATGACGAGCGTAATGGCTGGCCTGTTGAACAAGTCTGGAAAGAAATGCATAAACTTTTGCC
ATTCTCACCGGATTCAGTCGTCACTCATGGTGATTTCTCACTTGATAACCTTATTTTTGACGAGGGGAAA
TTAATAGGTTGTATTGATGTTGGACGAGTCGGAATCGCAGACCGATACCAGGATCTTGCCATCCTATGGA
ACTGCCTCGGTGAGTTTTCTCCTTCATTACAGAAACGGCTTTTTCAAAAATATGGTATTGATAATCCTGA
TATGAATAAATTGCAGTTTCATTTGATGCTCGATGAGTTTTTCTAATCAGAATTGGTTAATTGGTTGTAA
CACTGGCAGAGCATTACGCTGACTTGACGGGACGGCGCAAGCTCATGACCAAAATCCCTTAACGTGAGTT
ACGCGTCGTTCCACTGAGCGTCAGACCCCGTAGAAAAGATCAAAGGATCTTCTTGAGATCCTTTTTTTCT
GCGCGTAATCTGCTGCTTGCAAACAAAAAAACCACCGCTACCAGCGGTGGTTTGTTTGCCGGATCAAGAG
CTACCAACTCTTTTTCCGAAGGTAACTGGCTTCAGCAGAGCGCAGATACCAAATACTGTTCTTCTAGTGT
AGCCGTAGTTAGGCCACCACTTCAAGAACTCTGTAGCACCGCCTACATACCTCGCTCTGCTAATCCTGTT
ACCAGTGGCTGCTGCCAGTGGCGATAAGTCGTGTCTTACCGGGTTGGACTCAAGACGATAGTTACCGGAT
AAGGCGCAGCGGTCGGGCTGAACGGGGGGTTCGTGCACACAGCCCAGCTTGGAGCGAACGACCTACACCG
AACTGAGATACCTACAGCGTGAGCTATGAGAAAGCGCCACGCTTCCCGAAGGGAGAAAGGCGGACAGGTA
TCCGGTAAGCGGCAGGGTCGGAACAGGAGAGCGCACGAGGGAGCTTCCAGGGGGAAACGCCTGGTATCTT
TATAGTCCTGTCGGGTTTCGCCACCTCTGACTTGAGCGTCGATTTTTGTGATGCTCGTCAGGGGGGCGGA
GCCTATGGAAAAACGCCAGCAACGCGGCCTTTTTACGGTTCCTGGCCTTTTGCTGGCCTTTTGCTCACAT
GTT
