>Addgene plasmid #132129 | pDONR221_SLC39A12 | depositor partial sequence | sequence record 253658 | Codon-optimized ORF of SLC39A12
ATGTGCTTCCGCACCAAGCTGAGCGTGTCCTGGGTGCCTCTGTTCCTGCTGCTGTCTCGGGTGTTTAGCA
CAGAGACCGACAAGCCATCTGCCCAGGATTCTCGCAGCAGGGGAAGCTCCGGACAGCCTGCAGACCTGCT
GCAGGTGCTGAGCGCCGGCGATCACCCACCTCACAACCACTCCCGCTCTCTGATCAAGACCCTGCTGGAG
AAGACAGGCTGCCCTCGGAGAAGGAACGGCATGCAGGGCGACTGCAACCTGTGCTTCGAGCCAGATGCAC
TGCTGCTGATCGCAGGAGGCAATTTTGAGGACCAGCTGAGGGAGGAGGTGGTGCAGCGGGTGTCCCTGCT
GCTGCTGTACTATATCATCCACCAGGAGGAGATCTGTTCTAGCAAGCTGAACATGTCTAATAAGGAGTAC
AAGTTCTATCTGCACTCTCTGCTGAGCCTGAGACAGGACGAGGATTCCTCTTTTCTGAGCCAGAACGAGA
CCGAGGACATCCTGGCCTTCACCAGGCAGTACTTTGATACAAGCCAGTCCCAGTGCATGGAGACAAAGAC
CCTGCAGAAGAAGAGCGGAATCGTGAGCTCCGAGGGAGCAAACGAGTCCACCCTGCCACAGCTGGCCGCC
ATGATCATCACACTGTCCCTGCAGGGCGTGTGCCTGGGACAGGGAAATCTGCCTTCTCCAGACTACTTCA
CCGAGTATATCTTTTCTAGCCTGAACAGAACAAATACCCTGAGGCTGAGCGAGCTGGATCAGCTGCTGAA
CACACTGTGGACCAGATCCACATGCATCAAGAATGAGAAGATCCACCAGTTCCAGAGGAAGCAGAACAAT
ATCATCACCCACGACCAGGATTACAGCAATTTTTCCTCTAGCATGGAGAAGGAGTCTGAGGACGGCCCCG
TGAGCTGGGATCAGACATGTTTCTCCGCCAGACAGCTGGTGGAGATCTTTCTGCAGAAGGGCCTGTCCCT
GATCTCTAAGGAGGACTTCAAGCAGATGAGCCCAGGCATCATCCAGCAGCTGCTGTCTTGCAGCTGTCAC
CTGCCCAAGGATCAGCAGGCCAAGCTGCCACCCACCACACTGGAGAAGTACGGCTATTCTACCGTGGCCG
TGACCCTGCTGACACTGGGCAGCATGCTGGGCACAGCCCTGGTGCTGTTCCACTCCTGCGAGGAGAACTA
TAGGCTGATCCTGCAGCTGTTTGTGGGACTGGCAGTGGGCACCCTGAGCGGCGACGCACTGCTGCACCTG
ATCCCTCAGGTGCTGGGACTGCACAAGCAGGAGGCACCAGAGTTCGGCCACTTTCACGAGTCCAAGGGCC
ACATCTGGAAGCTGATGGGCCTGATCGGCGGCATCCACGGCTTCTTTCTGATCGAGAAGTGTTTCATCCT
GCTGGTGTCCCCCAACGATAAGCAGGGCCTGTCTCTGGTGAATGGACACGTGGGACACTCCCACCACCTG
GCCCTGAATAGCGAGCTGTCCGACCAGGCAGGAAGGGGCAAGTCCGCCTCTACCATCCAGCTGAAGTCCC
CCGAGGATTCTCAGGCCGCCGAGATGCCTATCGGCAGCATGACAGCCTCCAACCGGAAGTGCAAGGCCAT
CTCTCTGCTGGCCATCATGATCCTGGTGGGCGACAGCCTGCACAATTTCGCAGATGGACTGGCAATCGGA
GCAGCCTTTTCCTCTAGCTCCGAGAGCGGCGTGACCACAACCATCGCCATCCTGTGCCACGAGATCCCCC
ACGAGATGGGCGACTTTGCCGTGCTGCTGTCTAGCGGCCTGTCCATGAAGACCGCCATCCTGATGAACTT
CATCTCCTCTCTGACAGCCTTTATGGGCCTGTACATCGGACTGAGCGTGTCCGCCGACCCTTGCGTGCAG
GATTGGATCTTCACAGTGACCGCCGGCATGTTTCTGTATCTGAGCCTGGTGGAGATGCTGCCAGAGATGA
CCCACGTGCAGACACAGCGGCCCTGGATGATGTTCCTGCTGCAGAACTTTGGCCTGATCCTGGGATGGCT
GTCCCTGCTGCTGCTGGCCATCTATGAGCAGAATATCAAGATC
